>Addgene plasmid #12359 | pBD-0039 | addgene partial sequence | sequence record 44540 | T7 5'-TAATACGACTCACTATAGGG-3'
ATTTTGTTTAACTTTAAGAAGGAGATATACCATGGGCAGCAGCCATCATCATCATCATCACAGCAGCGGC
CTGGTGCCGCGCGGCAGCCATATGGCCTCTGGAGCCGATTCAAAAGGTGATGATTTATCAACAGCCATTC
TCAAACAGAAGAACCGACCCAATCGGTTAATTGTTGATGAAGCCATCAATGAAGATAACAGCGTGGTGTC
CTTGTCCCAGCCCAAGATGGATGAACTGCAGTTGTTCCGAGGTGACACGGTGTTGCTAAAAGGAAAGAAA
AGACGGGAAGCTGTATGCATTGTTCTTTCTGATGACACGTGTTCTGATGAGAAGATTCGAATGAATAGAG
TTGTTCGGAATAACCTCCGAGTTCGCCTAGGAGATGTCATCAGCATCCAGCCATGCCCTGATGTAAAGTA
TGGCAAACGTATCCACGTTCTACCCATCGATGACACAGTGGAAGGCATCACTGGCAATCTCTTTGAGGTA
TACCTTAAGCCGTACTTCCTGGAAGCTTATCGGCCCATCCGTAAAGGAGATATTTTTCTTGTCCGGGGTG
GGATGCGTGCTGTGGAGTTCAAAGTTGTAGAGACAGATCCCAGCCCTTACTGTATTGTTGCTCCAGACAC
AGTGATCCACTGTGAGGGGGAGCCAATCAAACGAGAGGATGAGGAGGAATCCTTGAATGAAGTAGGCTAT
GATGACGTCGGTGGTTGCAGGAAGCAGCTAGCTCAGATAAAGGAGATGGTGGAGCTGCCACTGAGACATC
CTGCGCTCTTCAAGGCGATTGGTGTAAA
