>Addgene plasmid #12359 | pBD-0039 | addgene partial sequence | sequence record 45279 | mVCP-F 5'-CATCAGCACTTCGGGAAACT-3'
ATTGGAGGCCTGGAGGATGTCAAACGTGAGCTTCAGGAGTTGGTTCAGTACCCCGTGGAACATCCAGACA
AATTCCTCAAATTTGGCATGACTCCCTCCAAAGGTGTTCTTTTCTATGGACCTCCTGGCTGTGGGAAAAC
CTTACTGGCTAAAGCCATTGCTAATGAATGCCAGGCCAACTTCATCTCCATCAAGGGTCCTGAGCTGCTT
ACCATGTGGGCTGGGGAATCTGAGGCCAATGTCCGGGAAATTTTTGACAAGGCACGGCAAGCTGCCCCCT
GTGTACTCTTCTTTGATGAGTTAGATTCAATTGCCAAGGCTCGTGGTGGTAATATTGGAGATGGTGGTGG
AGCTGCTGACCGAGTCATCAATCAGATCTTGACAGAAATGGATGGCATGTCTACAAAAAAGAATGTGTTT
ATCATTGGAGCTACCAACAGGCCTGACATCATTGATCCTGCTATCCTAAGACCTGGCCGTCTAGATCAGC
TCATTTATATCCCACTTCCTGATGAGAAGTCCCGTGTTGCCATCCTAAAAGCCAATCTGCGAAAGTCCCC
AGTTGCCAAGGATGTGGATTTGGAGTTCCTGGCTAAGATGACTAATGGCTTTTCTGGAGCTGATTTGACA
GAAATTTGCCAACGGGCTTGTAAACTGGCCATTCGTGAATCTATTGAGAGTGAGATTAGGCGAGAACGAG
AGAGGCAGACAAATCCATCGGCTATGGAGGTAGAAGAGGACGATCCAGTGCCTGAGATCCGCAGAGATCA
CTTTGAGGAAGCCATGCGTTTTGCCCGACGTTCTGTCAGCGATAATGACATTCGGAAGTATGAAATGTTC
GCC
