[The description below was written by a language model from this plasmid's Addgene catalogue record.]
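Description:
pBD-0039 is a bacterial expression plasmid built on the pET-28a backbone (about 5.4 kb without insert) and carrying a roughly 2.4 kb insert encoding mouse VCP, also known as p97, an AAA+ ATPase. It is selected with kanamycin and is listed as high copy, with DH5alpha as the propagation strain. No feature table accompanies the record, so the regulatory elements are not itemised. However, pET-28a vectors generally drive expression from a T7 promoter under lac operator control, which requires a host supplying T7 RNA polymerase for protein production. The use of a T7 primer for 5′ sequencing fits this arrangement.

The VCP coding sequence was inserted by restriction cloning between NdeI at the 5′ end and BamHI at the 3′ end, although the record does not say whether these sites survived cloning. This placement puts the gene in frame with the backbone-encoded N-terminal His6 tag, which allows the recombinant protein to be purified by immobilised metal affinity chromatography. The insert carries the intended F552A substitution. It also carries an I206V change, which repository sequencing identified by comparison with the GenBank reference protein and which should be borne in mind when interpreting results.

The associated publication concerns central pore residues of p97/VCP and their role in the activity required for ER-associated degradation. The construct therefore appears to be intended for producing the F552A mutant protein in E. coli, for biochemical or structural comparison with wild-type p97. Part of the plasmid was derived from an earlier construct made in another laboratory.
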