Addgene plasmid #12359: pBD-0039
Depositing lab: Axel Brunger. Depositing organization: Stanford University. Publication: Central pore residues mediate the p97/VCP activity required for ERAD. DeLaBarre B, Christianson JC, Kopito RR, Brunger AT. Mol Cell. 2006 May 19. 22(4):451-62. 10.1016/j.molcel.2006.03.036 PubMed 16713576.
Backbone
  Vector backbone: pET-28a
  Backbone size w/o insert (bp): 5400
  Vector type: Bacterial Expression
Growth in bacteria
  Bacterial resistance: Kanamycin, 50 μg/mL
  Growth temperature: 37°C
  Growth strain: DH5alpha
  Copy number: High Copy
Gene/Insert
  Gene/Insert name: VCP F552A (alt name: p97)
  Species: M. musculus (mouse)
  Insert size (bp): 2400
  Mutation: I206V, F552A
  Entrez Gene: Vcp
  Tag / fusion protein: His6 (N terminal on backbone)
  Cloning method: Restriction Enzyme; 5′ cloning site NdeI (unknown if destroyed); 3′ cloning site BamH1 (unknown if destroyed)
  Sequencing primers: 5′ T7
Resource information
  A portion of this plasmid was derived from a plasmid made by: Graham Warren at Yale, circa 2000
Terms and licenses: Academic/Nonprofit Terms; Industry Terms: Not Available to Industry
Depositor comments: Please note that Addgene's sequencing results identified a I206V mutation in the VCP sequence when compared to GenBank reference NP_033529.3
How to cite: pBD-0039 was a gift from Axel Brunger (Addgene plasmid # 12359 ; http://n2t.net/addgene:12359 ; RRID:Addgene_12359)
